>Addgene plasmid #168382 | pTL321 | addgene full sequence | sequence record 349658 | Addgene NGS Result
CGGTGCGGGCCTCTTCGCTATTACGCCAGATCCTTTTGTTGTTTCCGGGTGTACAATATGGACTTCCTCT
TTTCTGGCAACCAAACCCATACATCGGGATTCCTATAATACCTTCGTTGGTCTCCCTAACATGTAGGTGG
CGGAGGGGAGATATACAATAGAACAGATACCAGACAAGACATAATGGGCTAAACAAGACTACACCAATTA
CACTGCCTCATTGATGGTGGTACATAACGAACTAATACTGTAGCCCTAGACTTGATAGCCATCATCATAT
CGAAGTTTCACTACCCTTTTTCCATTTGCCATCTATTGAAGTAATAATAGGCGCATGCAACTTCTTTTCT
TTTTTTTTCTTTTCTCTCTCCCCCGTTGTTGTCTCACCATATCCGCAATGACAAAAAAATGATGGAAGAC
ACTAAAGGAAAAAATTAACGACAAAGACAGCACCAACAGATGTCGTTGTTCCAGAGCTGATGAGGGGTAT
CTCGAAGCACACGAAACTTTTTCCTTCCTTCATTCACGCACACTACTCTCTAATGAGCAACGGTATACGG
CCTTCCTTCCAGTTACTTGAATTTGAAATAAAAAAAAGTTTGCTGTCTTGCTATCAAGTATAAATAGACC
TGCAATTATTAATCTTTTGTTTCCTCGTCATTGTTCTCGTTCCCTTTCTTCCTTGTTTCTTTTTCTGCAC
AATATTTCAAGCTATACCAAGCATACAATCAACTCCAAGCTTGAAGCAAGCCTCCTGAAAGATGAAGCTA
CTGTCTTCTATCGAACAAGCATGCGATATTTGCCGACTTAAAAAGCTCAAGTGCTCCAAAGAAAAACCGA
AGTGCGCCAAGTGTCTGAAGAACAACTGGGAGTGTCGCTACTCTCCCAAAACCAAAAGGTCTCCGCTGAC
TAGGGCACATCTGACAGAAGTGGAATCAAGGCTAGAAAGACTGGAACAGCTATTTCTACTGATTTTTCCT
CGAGAAGACCTTGACATGATTTTGAAAATGGATTCTTTACAGGATATAAAAGCATTGTTAACAGGATTAT
TTGTACAAGATAATGTGAATAAAGATGCCGTCACAGATAGATTGGCTTCAGTGGAGACTGATATGCCTCT
AACATTGAGACAGCATAGAATAAGTGCGACATCATCATCGGAAGAGAGTAGTAACAAAGGTCAAAGACAG
TTGACTGTATCGCCGGAATTTGTAATACGACTCACTATAGGGCGAGCCGCCATCATGGAGGAGCAGAAGC
TGATCTCAGAGGAGGACCTGCATATGGCCATGGAGGCCGAATTCATTCAGACCCATGTGCTGCGCGTGAA
CATTCATTGCGACGGCTGCAAGCACAAGGTGAAAAAGCTGCTGCAGAAGATCGAAGGCGTGTATAGCGTG
GCCCTGGACGTGGATAACCATAAAGTGACCGTGACCGGCAACGTGGATAGCGATACCCTGATTCGCAAAC
TGACCCGCGGTGGTAAACATGCCGAACTGTGGAGCCAGCAGAAAGGTGGCAGCAATCAGGGCCACAAAGG
CAGCAACAATCAGCAGAAAGGATCCGTCGACCTGCAGCGGCCGCATAACTAGCATAACCCCTTGGGGCCT
CTAAACGGGTCTTGAGGGGTTTTTTGCGCGCTTGCAGCCAAGCTAATTCCGGGCGAATTTCTTATGATTT
ATGATTTTTATTATTAAATAAGTTATAAAAAAAATAAGTGTATACAAATTTTAAAGTGACTCTTAGGTTT
TAAAACGAAAATTCTTATTCTTGAGTAACTCTTTCCTGTAGGTCAGGTTGCTTTCTCAGGTATAGCATGA
GGTCGCTCTTATTGACCACACCTCTACCGGCATGCAAGCTTGGCGTAATCATGGTCATAGCTGTTTCCTG
TGTGAAATTGTTATCCGCTCACAATTCCACACAACATACGAGCCGGAAGCATAAAGTGTAAAGCCTGGGG
TGCCTAATGAGTGAGCTAACTCACATTAATTGCGTTGCGCTCACTGCCCGCTTTCCAGTCGGGAAACCTG
TCGTGCCAGCTGCATTAATGAATCGGCCAACGCGCGGGGAGAGGCGGTTTGCGTATTGGGCGCTCTTCCG
CTTCCTCGCTCACTGACTCGCTGCGCTCGGTCGTTCGGCTGCGGCGAGCGGTATCAGCTCACTCAAAGGC
GGTAATACGGTTATCCACAGAATCAGGGGATAACGCAGGAAAGAACATGTGAGCAAAAGGCCAGCAAAAG
GCCAGGAACCGTAAAAAGGCCGCGTTGCTGGCGTTTTTCCATAGGCTCCGCCCCCCTGACGAGCATCACA
AAAATCGACGCTCAAGTCAGAGGTGGCGAAACCCGACAGGACTATAAAGATACCAGGCGTTTCCCCCTGG
AAGCTCCCTCGTGCGCTCTCCTGTTCCGACCCTGCCGCTTACCGGATACCTGTCCGCCTTTCTCCCTTCG
GGAAGCGTGGCGCTTTCTCATAGCTCACGCTGTAGGTATCTCAGTTCGGTGTAGGTCGTTCGCTCCAAGC
TGGGCTGTGTGCACGAACCCCCCGTTCAGCCCGACCGCTGCGCCTTATCCGGTAACTATCGTCTTGAGTC
CAACCCGGTAAGACACGACTTATCGCCACTGGCAGCAGCCACTGGTAACAGGATTAGCAGAGCGAGGTAT
GTAGGCGGTGCTACAGAGTTCTTGAAGTGGTGGCCTAACTACGGCTACACTAGAAGAACAGTATTTGGTA
TCTGCGCTCTGCTGAAGCCAGTTACCTTCGGAAAAAGAGTTGGTAGCTCTTGATCCGGCAAACAAACCAC
CGCTGGTAGCGGTGGTTTTTTTGTTTGCAAGCAGCAGATTACGCGCAGAAAAAAAGGATCTCAAGAAGAT
CCTTTGATCTTTTCTACGGGGTCTGACGCTCAGTGGAACGAAAACTCACGTTAAGGGATTTTGGTCATGA
GATTATCAAAAAGGATCTTCACCTAGATCCTTTTAAATTAAAAATGAAGTTTTAAATCAATCTAAAGTAT
ATATGAGTAACCTGAGGCTATGGCAGGGCCTGCCGCCCCGACGTTGGCTGCGAGCCCTGGGCCTTCACCC
GAACTTGGGGGGTGGGGTGGGGAAAAGGAAGAAACGCGGGCGTATTGGCCCCAATGGGGTCTCGGTGGGG
TATCGACAGAGTGCCAGCCCTGGGACCGAACCCCGCGTTTATGAACAAACGACCCAACACCGTGCGTTTT
ATTCTGTCTTTTTATTGCCGTCATAGCGCGGGTTCCTTCCGGTATTGTCTCCTTCCGTGTTTCAGTTAGC
CTCCCCCTAGGGTGGGCGAAGAACTCCAGCATGAGATCCCCGCGCTGGAGGATCATCCAGCCGGCGTCCC
GGAAAACGATTCCGAAGCCCAACCTTTCATAGAAGGCGGCGGTGGAATCGAAATCTCGTGATGGCAGGTT
GGGCGTCGCTTGGTCGGTCATTTCGAACCCCAGAGTCCCGCTCAGAAGAACTCGTCAAGAAGGCGATAGA
AGGCGATGCGCTGCGAATCGGGAGCGGCGATACCGTAAAGCACGAGGAAGCGGTCAGCCCATTCGCCGCC
AAGCTCTTCAGCAATATCACGGGTAGCCAACGCTATGTCCTGATAGCGGTCCGCCACACCCAGCCGGCCA
CAGTCGATGAATCCAGAAAAGCGGCCATTTTCCACCATGATATTCGGCAAGCAGGCATCGCCATGAGTCA
CGACGAGATCCTCGCCGTCGGGCATGCTCGCCTTGAGCCTGGCGAACAGTTCGGCTGGCGCGAGCCCCTG
ATGCTCTTCGTCCAGATCATCCTGATCGACAAGACCGGCTTCCATCCGAGTACGTGCTCGCTCGATGCGA
TGTTTCGCTTGGTGGTCGAATGGGCAGGTAGCCGGATCAAGCGTATGCAGCCGCCGCATTGCATCAGCCA
TGATGGATACTTTCTCGGCAGGAGCAAGGTGAGATGACAGGAGATCCTGCCCCGGCACTTCGCCCAATAG
CAGCCAGTCCCTTCCCGCTTCAGTGACAACGTCGAGCACAGCTGCGCAAGGAACGCCCGTCGTGGCCAGC
CACGATAGCCGCGCTGCCTCGTCTTGCAGTTCATTCAGGGCACCGGACAGGTCGGTCTTGACAAAAAGAA
CCGGGCGCCCCTGCGCTGACAGCCGGAACACGGCGGCATCAGAGCAGCCGATTGTCTGTTGTGCCCAGTC
ATAGCCGAATAGCCTCTCCACCCAAGCGGCCGGAGAACCTGCGTGCAATCCATCTTGTTCAATCATACTC
TTCCTTTTTCAATATTATTGAAGCATTTATCAGGGTTATTGTCTCATGAGCGGATACATATTTGAATGTA
TTTAGAAAAATAAACAAATAGGGGTTCCGCGCACATTTCCCCGAAAAGTGCCACCTGAACGAAGCATCTG
TGCTTCATTTTGTAGAACAAAAATGCAACGCGAGAGCGCTAATTTTTCAAACAAAGAATCTGAGCTGCAT
TTTTACAGAACAGAAATGCAACGCGAAAGCGCTATTTTACCAACGAAGAATCTGTGCTTCATTTTTGTAA
AACAAAAATGCAACGCGAGAGCGCTAATTTTTCAAACAAAGAATCTGAGCTGCATTTTTACAGAACAGAA
ATGCAACGCGAGAGCGCTATTTTACCAACAAAGAATCTATACTTCTTTTTTGTTCTACAAAAATGCATCC
CGAGAGCGCTATTTTTCTAACAAAGCATCTTAGATTACTTTTTTTCTCCTTTGTGCGCTCTATAATGCAG
TCTCTTGATAACTTTTTGCACTGTAGGTCCGTTAAGGTTAGAAGAAGGCTACTTTGGTGTCTATTTTCTC
TTCCATAAAAAAAGCCTGACTCCACTTCCCGCGTTTACTGATTACTAGCGAAGCTGCGGGTGCATTTTTT
CAAGATAAAGGCATCCCCGATTATATTCTATACCGATGTGGATTGCGCATACTTTGTGAACAGAAAGTGA
TAGCGTTGATGATTCTTCATTGGTCAGAAAATTATGAACGGTTTCTTCTATTTTGTCTCTATATACTACG
TATAGGAAATGTTTACATTTTCGTATTGTTTTCGATTCACTCTATGAATAGTTCTTACTACAATTTTTTT
GTCTAAAGAGTAATACTAGAGATAAACATAAAAAATGTAGAGGTCGAGTTTAGATGCAAGTTCAAGGAGC
GAAAGGTGGATGGGTAGGTTATATAGGGATATAGCACAGAGATATATAGCAAAGAGATACTTTTGAGCAA
TGTTTGTGGAAGCGGTATTCGCAATATTTTAGTAGCTCGTTACAGTCCGGTGCGTTTTTGGTTTTTTGAA
AGTGCGTCTTCAGAGCGCTTTTGGTTTTCAAAAGCGCTCTGAAGTTCCTATACTTTCTAGAGAATAGGAA
CTTCGGAATAGGAACTTCAAAGCGTTTCCGAAAACGAGCGCTTCCGAAAATGCAACGCGAGCTGCGCACA
TACAGCTCACTGTTCACGTCGCACCTATATCTGCGTGTTGCCTGTATATATATATACATGAGAAGAACGG
CATAGTGCGTGTTTATGCTTAAATGCGTACTTATATGCGTCTATTTATGTAGGATGAAAGGTAGTCTAGT
ACCTCCTGTGATATTATCCCATTCCATGCGGGGTATCGTATGCTTCCTTCAGCACTACCCTTTAGCTGTT
CTATATGCTGCCACTCCTCAATTGGATTAGTCTCATCCTTCAATGCTATCATTTCCTTTGATATTGGATC
ATACTAAGAAACCATTATTATCATGACATTAACCTATAAAAATAGGCGTATCACGAGGCCCTTTCGTCTC
GCGCGTTTCGGTGATGACGGTGAAAACCTCTGACACATGCAGCTCCCGGAGACGGTCACAGCTTGTCTGT
AAGCGGATGCCGGGAGCAGACAAGCCCGTCAGGGCGCGTCAGCGGGTGTTGGCGGGTGTCGGGGCTGGCT
TAACTATGCGGCATCAGAGCAGATTGTACTGAGAGTGCACCATAGATCAACGACATTACTATATATATAA
TATAGGAAGCATTTAATAGAACAGCATCGTAATATATGTGTACTTTGCAGTTATGACGCCAGATGGCAGT
AGTGGAAGATATTCTTTATTGAAAAATAGCTTGTCACCTTACGTACAATCTTGATCCGGAGCTTTTCTTT
TTTTGCCGATTAAGAATTAATTCGGTCGAAAAAAGAAAAGGAGAGGGCCAAGAGGGAGGGCATTGGTGAC
TATTGAGCACGTGAGTATACGTGATTAAGCACACAAAGGCAGCTTGGAGTATGTCTGTTATTAATTTCAC
AGGTAGTTCTGGTCCATTGGTGAAAGTTTGCGGCTTGCAGAGCACAGAGGCCGCAGAATGTGCTCTAGAT
TCCGATGCTGACTTGCTGGGTATTATATGTGTGCCCAATAGAAAGAGAACAATTGACCCGGTTATTGCAA
GGAAAATTTCAAGTCTTGTAAAAGCATATAAAAATAGTTCAGGCACTCCGAAATACTTGGTTGGCGTGTT
TCGTAATCAACCTAAGGAGGATGTTTTGGCTCTGGTCAATGATTACGGCATTGATATCGTCCAACTGCAT
GGAGATGAGTCGTGGCAAGAATACCAAGAGTTCCTCGGTTTGCCAGTTATTAAAAGACTCGTATTTCCAA
AAGACTGCAACATACTACTCAGTGCAGCTTCACAGAAACCTCATTCGTTTATTCCCTTGTTTGATTCAGA
AGCAGGTGGGACAGGTGAACTTTTGGATTGGAACTCGATTTCTGACTGGGTTGGAAGGCAAGAGAGCCCC
GAAAGCTTACATTTTATGTTAGCTGGTGGACTGACGCCAGAAAATGTTGGTGATGCGCTTAGATTAAATG
GCGTTATTGGTGTTGATGTAAGCGGAGGTGTGGAGACAAATGGTGTAAAAGACTCTAACAAAATAGCAAA
TTTCGTCAAAAATGCTAAGAAATAGGTTATTACTGAGTAGTATTTATTTAAGTATTGTTTGTGCACTTGC
CGATCTATGCGGTGTGAAATACCGCACAGATGCGTAAGGAGAAAATACCGCATCAGGAAATTGTAAGCGT
TAATATTTTGTTAAAATTCGCGTTAAATTTTTGTTAAATCAGCTCATTTTTTAACCAATAGGCCGAAATC
GGCAAAATCCCTTATAAATCAAAAGAATAGACCGAGATAGGGT
[37 nt withheld, positions 7184-7220]
AAAGAACGTGGACTCCAACGTCAAAGG
[49 nt withheld, positions 7248-7296]
T
[91 nt withheld, positions 7298-7388]
G
[124 nt withheld, positions 7390-7513]
CCATTCGCCATTCAGGCTGCGCAACTGTTGGGAAGGGCGAT
Features (pLannotate 1.2.2; 24 found; start..end, strand, type, name):
     30..734     +  promoter       ADH1 promoter: S. cerevisiae ADH1; promoter for alcohol dehydrogenase 1
    762..1202    +  CDS            GAL4 DNA binding domain: DNA binding domain of the GAL4 transcriptional activator; Saccharomyces cerevisiae GAL4 (truncated)
   1213..1231    +  promoter       T7 promoter: promoter for bacteriophage T7 RNA polymerase
   1311..1502    +  CDS            HIPP36 (fragment): HIP36_ARATH - Experimental evidence at protein level: Swiss-Prot protein existence level 1. Heavy-metal-binding protein. From Arabidopsis thaliana (Mouse-ear cress).
   1589..1636    +  terminator     T7 terminator: transcription terminator for bacteriophage T7 RNA polymerase
   1663..1850    +  terminator     ADH1 terminator: S. cerevisiae ADH1; transcription terminator for the S. cerevisiae alcohol dehydrogenase 1 (ADH1) gene
   1898..1914    -  protein_bind   lac operator: The lac repressor binds to the lac operator to inhibit transcription in E. coli. This inhibition can be relieved by adding lactose or isopropyl-β-D-thiogalactopyranoside (IPTG). lac repressor encoded by lacI
   1922..1952    -  promoter       lac promoter: promoter for the E. coli lac operon
   1967..1988    -  protein_bind   CAP binding site: CAP binding activates transcription in the presence of cAMP. E. coli catabolite activator protein
   2001..2093    -  CDS            lacI (fragment): lac repressor; lacI; The lac repressor binds to the lac operator to inhibit transcription in E. coli. This inhibition can be relieved by adding lactose or isopropyl-β-D-thiogalactopyranoside (IPTG).
   2276..2864    -  rep_origin     ori: high-copy-number ColE1/pMB1/pBR322/pUC origin of replication
   3086..3102    +  polyA_signal   bGH poly(A) signal (fragment): bovine growth hormone polyadenylation signal
   3193..3240    -  polyA_signal   HSV TK poly(A) signal: herpes simplex virus thymidine kinase polyadenylation signal (Cole and Stacy, 1985)
   3299..3451    -  CDS            ble (fragment): BLE_KLEPN - Experimental evidence at protein level: Swiss-Prot protein existence level 1. Binding protein with a strong affinity to the bleomycin family of antibiotics. Binds to CL990; an antimitotic-antibiotic compound. From Klebsiella pneumoniae.
   3472..4266    -  CDS            NeoR/KanR: aminoglycoside phosphotransferase from Tn5; aph(3')-II (or nptII); confers resistance to neomycin, kanamycin, and G418 (Geneticin®)
   4267..4371    -  promoter       AmpR promoter: bla
   4398..5740    -  rep_origin     2μ ori: yeast 2μ plasmid origin of replication
   5808..5843    +  CDS            rop (fragment): Rop protein, which maintains plasmids at low copy number; rop
   5945..5994    +  misc_feature   bom (fragment): basis of mobility region from pBR322
   6133..6280    +  promoter       TRP1 promoter: S. cerevisiae TRP1
   6281..6955    +  CDS            TRP1: phosphoribosylanthranilate isomerase, required for tryptophan biosynthesis; S. cerevisiae TRP1; yeast auxotrophic marker
   7006..7057    +  misc_feature   bom (fragment): basis of mobility region from pBR322
   7085..7513    -  rep_origin     f1 ori (sequence partly withheld): f1 bacteriophage origin of replication; arrow indicates direction of (+) strand synthesis
   7517..29      -  CDS            lacZα (fragment) (across the origin): LacZα fragment of β-galactosidase; lacZ fragment
