[The description below was written by a language model from this plasmid's Addgene catalogue record and pLannotate feature annotations shown in this document.]
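Description:
pTL321 is a yeast two-hybrid bait plasmid built on the pGBKT7 backbone, carrying the rice (Oryza sativa) insert OsaHIP50. It is an E. coli–yeast shuttle vector. In bacteria it replicates from a high-copy ColE1/pUC-type origin and is selected with kanamycin through the Tn5 NeoR/KanR gene, which is driven by an AmpR (bla) promoter. In Saccharomyces cerevisiae it is maintained episomally by the 2μ origin and selected by tryptophan prototrophy through the TRP1 marker and its own promoter. An f1 origin is also annotated. Several short fragments (lacZα, lacI, rop, bom, ble, poly(A) signals) appear to be backbone remnants rather than functional parts.

The expression cassette uses the constitutive yeast ADH1 promoter to drive the GAL4 DNA-binding domain, followed downstream by the insert region and then by T7 and ADH1 terminators. The arrangement is that of a GAL4 DNA-binding domain fusion. If the bait contacts a prey protein fused to an activation domain on a partner plasmid, GAL4-responsive reporters are switched on in the host strain. A T7 promoter sits between the GAL4 domain and the insert, which allows the insert to be transcribed in vitro without the GAL4 portion.

The automated annotation labels part of the insert as a fragment resembling Arabidopsis HIPP36, a heavy-metal-binding protein. This fits OsaHIP50 being a related rice protein, although only about 190 nt is matched and the record does not state the exact insert boundaries or the cloning method. The associated publication concerns host-target binding by a conserved blast fungus effector, which suggests the plasmid was used to test effector interactions with this rice protein.
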