Addgene plasmid #168382: pTL321
Purpose: pGBKT7 yeast two-hybrid plasmid
Depositing lab: Sophien Kamoun. Depositing organization: Sainsbury Laboratory, Norwich. Publication: A single amino acid polymorphism in a conserved effector of the multihost blast fungus pathogen expands host-target binding spectrum. Bentham AR, Petit-Houdenot Y, Win J, Chuma I, Terauchi R, Banfield MJ, Kamoun S, Langner T. PLoS Pathog. 2021 Nov 10;17(11):e1009957. doi: 10.1371/journal.ppat.1009957. eCollection 2021 Nov. PubMed 34758051.
Backbone
  Vector backbone: pGBKT7
  Vector type: Yeast Expression
Growth in bacteria
  Bacterial resistance: Kanamycin, 50 μg/mL
  Growth temperature: 37°C
  Growth strain: DH5alpha
  Copy number: High Copy
Gene/Insert
  Gene/Insert name: OsaHIP50
  Species: Oryza sativa
  Cloning method: Unknown
Terms and licenses: Academic/Nonprofit Terms; Industry Terms: Not Available to Industry
How to cite: pTL321 was a gift from Sophien Kamoun (Addgene plasmid # 168382 ; http://n2t.net/addgene:168382 ; RRID:Addgene_168382)
