>Addgene plasmid #168382 | pTL321 | depositor partial sequence | sequence record 326482 | insert
GAATTCATTCAGACCCATGTGCTGCGCGTGAACATTCATTGCGACGGCTGCAAGCACAAGGTGAAAAAGC
TGCTGCAGAAGATCGAAGGCGTGTATAGCGTGGCCCTGGACGTGGATAACCATAAAGTGACCGTGACCGG
CAACGTGGATAGCGATACCCTGATTCGCAAACTGACCCGCGGTGGTAAACATGCCGAACTGTGGAGCCAG
CAGAAAGGTGGCAGCAATCAGGGCCACAAAGGCAGCAACAATCAGCAGAAAGGATCC
